Addgene plasmid #155136: pGEX-HA-GlpG(D243G/L244G/F245G/M247G/S248G/M249G/A250G)
Purpose: Expresses N-terminally GFP- and HA-tagged E. coli GlpG D243G/L244G/F245G/M247G/S248G/M249G/A250G variant from pGEX 4P-1
Depositing lab: Sinisa Urban. Depositing organization: Johns Hopkins University and School of Medicine. Publication: Ten catalytic snapshots of rhomboid intramembrane proteolysis from gate opening to peptide release. Cho S, Baker RP, Ji M, Urban S. Nat Struct Mol Biol. 2019 Oct;26(10):910-918. doi: 10.1038/s41594-019-0296-9. Epub 2019 Sep 30. PubMed 31570873.
Backbone
  Vector backbone: pGEX 6P-1
  Backbone manufacturer: GE Healthcare
  Backbone size w/o insert (bp): 4900
  Total vector size (bp): 5730
  Vector type: Bacterial Expression
Growth in bacteria
  Bacterial resistance: Ampicillin, 100 μg/mL
  Growth temperature: 37°C
  Growth strain: DH5alpha
  Copy number: Low Copy
Gene/Insert
  Gene/Insert name: GlpG
  Species: Escherichia coli
  Insert size (bp): 828
  Mutation: D243G/L244G/F245G/M247G/S248G/M249G/A250G
  GenBank ID: NC_000913.3
  Entrez Gene: glpG (a.k.a. b3424, ECK3410)
  Promoter: tac
  Tag / fusion protein: GST (N terminal on backbone); HA (N terminal on insert)
  Cloning method: Restriction Enzyme; 5′ cloning site XhoI (not destroyed); 3′ cloning site NotI (not destroyed)
  Sequencing primers: 5′ pGEX 5'; 3′ pGEX 3'
Terms and licenses: Academic/Nonprofit Terms; Industry Terms: Not Available to Industry
How to cite: pGEX-HA-GlpG(D243G/L244G/F245G/M247G/S248G/M249G/A250G) was a gift from Sinisa Urban (Addgene plasmid # 155136 ; http://n2t.net/addgene:155136 ; RRID:Addgene_155136)
