[The description below was written by a language model from this plasmid's Addgene catalogue record and pLannotate feature annotations shown in this document.]
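Description:
pGEX-HA-GlpG(D243G/L244G/F245G/M247G/S248G/M249G/A250G) is a bacterial expression plasmid for producing a mutant form of the Escherichia coli rhomboid intramembrane serine protease GlpG as a GST fusion. It is built on a pGEX-series backbone. The catalogue lists pGEX 6P-1 as the backbone while the purpose line mentions pGEX 4P-1, and the purpose line also says "GFP-tagged" whereas both the tag field and the annotated sequence show GST, so the GST reading is the supported one. The plasmid replicates in E. coli from a ColE1/pBR322-type origin and is selected with ampicillin through the β-lactamase gene. The catalogue lists it as low copy. The sequenced record is about 5.8 kb, slightly larger than the stated total size.

Expression is driven by the tac promoter followed by a lac operator, and the plasmid carries its own lacI gene, so transcription is repressed until induced with IPTG. The open reading frame begins with Schistosoma japonicum glutathione S-transferase, followed by a linker region, a short HA epitope (annotated as a fragment of a 3xHA tag, consistent with a single HA), and then the glpG coding sequence cloned between XhoI and NotI. GST allows glutathione-affinity purification, and HA permits immunodetection. The insert carries seven glycine substitutions across residues 243 to 250 (D243G, L244G, F245G, M247G, S248G, M249G, A250G), replacing a contiguous stretch of the protein with a glycine-rich segment. The record does not state the structural rationale. The associated work concerns structural snapshots of rhomboid proteolysis from gate opening to peptide release, so the variant is presumably used for mechanistic or structural analysis of purified GlpG.
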