Features (pLannotate 1.2.2; 18 found; start..end, strand, type, name):
    183..211     +  promoter       tac promoter: strong E. coli promoter; hybrid between the trp and lac UV5 promoters
    219..235     +  protein_bind   lac operator: The lac repressor binds to the lac operator to inhibit transcription in E. coli. This inhibition can be relieved by adding lactose or isopropyl-β-D-thiogalactopyranoside (IPTG). lac repressor encoded by lacI
    258..911     +  CDS            GST26_SCHJA: Experimental evidence at protein level: Swiss-Prot protein existence level 1. GST isoenzymes appear to play a central role in the parasite detoxification system. Other functions are also suspected including a role in increasing the solubility of haematin in the parasite gut. From Schistosoma japonicum (Blood fluke).
    978..1001    +  CDS            3xHA (fragment): three tandem HA epitope tags
   1002..1826    +  CDS            glpG: GLPG_ECOLI - Experimental evidence at protein level: Swiss-Prot protein existence level 1. Rhomboid-type serine protease that catalyzes intramembrane proteolysis. From Escherichia coli (strain K12).
   1857..1896    +  CDS            rop (fragment): Rop protein, which maintains plasmids at low copy number; rop
   1998..2038    +  misc_feature   bom (fragment): basis of mobility region from pBR322
   2143..2247    +  promoter       AmpR promoter: bla
   2248..3108    +  CDS            AmpR: β-lactamase; bla; confers resistance to ampicillin, carbenicillin, and related antibiotics
   3279..3867    +  rep_origin     ori: high-copy-number ColE1/pMB1/pBR322/pUC origin of replication
   4053..4104    -  misc_feature   bom (fragment): basis of mobility region from pBR322
   4111..4188    +  promoter       lacI promoter: lacI
   4189..5271    +  CDS            lacI: lac repressor; lacI; The lac repressor binds to the lac operator to inhibit transcription in E. coli. This inhibition can be relieved by adding lactose or isopropyl-β-D-thiogalactopyranoside (IPTG).
   5284..5305    +  protein_bind   CAP binding site: CAP binding activates transcription in the presence of cAMP. E. coli catabolite activator protein
   5320..5350    +  promoter       lac promoter: promoter for the E. coli lac operon
   5358..5374    +  protein_bind   lac operator: The lac repressor binds to the lac operator to inhibit transcription in E. coli. This inhibition can be relieved by adding lactose or isopropyl-β-D-thiogalactopyranoside (IPTG). lac repressor encoded by lacI
   5394..5567    +  CDS            lacZα: LacZα fragment of β-galactosidase; lacZ fragment
   5831..107     -  CDS            yciV (fragment) (across the origin): RNAAM_ECOLI - Also known as trpH From Escherichia coli (strain K12).
>Addgene plasmid #155136 | pGEX-HA-GlpG(D243G/L244G/F245G/M247G/S248G/M249G/A250G) | addgene full sequence | sequence record 310495 | Addgene NGS Result
AGCTTATCGACTGCACGGTGCACCAATGCTTCTGGCGTCAGGCAGCCATCGGAAGCTGTGGTATGGCTGT
GCAGGTCGTAAATCACTGCATAATTCGTGTCGCTCAAGGCGCACTCCCGTTCTGGATAATGTTTTTTGCG
CCGACATCATAACGGTTCTGGCAAATATTCTGAAATGAGCTGTTGACAATTAATCATCGGCTCGTATAAT
GTGTGGAATTGTGAGCGGATAACAATTTCACACAGGAAACAGTATTCATGTCCCCTATACTAGGTTATTG
GAAAATTAAGGGCCTTGTGCAACCCACTCGACTTCTTTTGGAATATCTTGAAGAAAAATATGAAGAGCAT
TTGTATGAGCGCGATGAAGGTGATAAATGGCGAAACAAAAAGTTTGAATTGGGTTTGGAGTTTCCCAATC
TTCCTTATTATATTGATGGTGATGTTAAATTAACACAGTCTATGGCCATCATACGTTATATAGCTGACAA
GCACAACATGTTGGGTGGTTGTCCAAAAGAGCGTGCAGAGATTTCAATGCTTGAAGGAGCGGTTTTGGAT
ATTAGATACGGTGTTTCGAGAATTGCATATAGTAAAGACTTTGAAACTCTCAAAGTTGATTTTCTTAGCA
AGCTACCTGAAATGCTGAAAATGTTCGAAGATCGTTTATGTCATAAAACATATTTAAATGGTGATCATGT
AACCCATCCTGACTTCATGTTGTATGACGCTCTTGATGTTGTTTTATACATGGACCCAATGTGCCTGGAT
GCGTTCCCAAAATTAGTTTGTTTTAAAAAACGTATTGAAGCTATCCCACAAATTGATAAGTACTTGAAAT
CCAGCAAGTATATAGCATGGCCTTTGCAGGGCTGGCAAGCCACGTTTGGTGGTGGCGACCATCCTCCAAA
ATCGGATCTGGAAGTTCTGTTCCAGGGGCCCCTGGGATCCCCGGAATTCCCGGGTCGACTCGAGATGTAC
CCATACGATGTTCCTGACTATTTGATGATTACCTCTTTTGCTAACCCCCGCGTGGCGCAGGCGTTTGTTG
ATTACATGGCGACGCAGGGTGTTATCCTCACGATTCAACAACATAACCAAAGCGATGTCTGGCTGGCGGA
TGAGTCCCAGGCCGAGCGCGTACGGGCGGAGCTGGCGCGTTTTCTCGAAAACCCGGCAGATCCGCGTTAT
CTGGCGGCGAGCTGGCAGGCAGGCCATACCGGCAGTGGCCTGCATTATCGCCGTTATCCTTTCTTTGCCG
CCTTGCGTGAACGCGCAGGTCCGGTAACCTGGGTGATGATGATCGCCTGCGTGGTGGTGTTTATTGCCAT
GCAAATTCTCGGCGATCAGGAAGTGATGTTATGGCTGGCCTGGCCATTCGATCCAACACTGAAATTTGAG
TTCTGGCGTTACTTCACCCACGCGTTAATGCACTTCTCGCTGATGCATATCCTCTTTAACCTGCTCTGGT
GGTGGTATCTCGGCGGTGCGGTGGAAAAACGCCTCGGTAGCGGTAAGCTAATTGTCATTACGCTTATCAG
CGCCCTGTTAAGCGGCTATGTGCAGCAAAAATTCAGCGGGCCGTGGTTTGGCGGGCTTTCTGGCGTGGTG
TATGCGCTGATGGGCTACGTCTGGCTACGTGGCGAACGCGATCCGCAAAGTGGCATTTACCTGCAACGTG
GGTTAATTATCTTTGCGCTGATCTGGATTGTCGCCGGATGGTTTGGTGGAGGTGGCGGTGGAGGCGGGAA
CGGAGCACACATCGCCGGGTTAGCCGTGGGTTTAGCGATGGCTTTTGTTGATTCGCTCAATGCGCGAAAA
CGAAAATAAGCGGCCGCATCGTGACTGACTGACGATCTGCCTCGCGCGTTTCGGTGATGACGGTGAAAAC
CTCTGACACATGCAGCTCCCGGAGACGGTCACAGCTTGTCTGTAAGCGGATGCCGGGAGCAGACAAGCCC
GTCAGGGCGCGTCAGCGGGTGTTGGCGGGTGTCGGGGCGCAGCCATGACCCAGTCACGTAGCGATAGCGG
AGTGTATAATTCTTGAAGACGAAAGGGCCTCGTGATACGCCTATTTTTATAGGTTAATGTCATGATAATA
ATGGTTTCTTAGACGTCAGGTGGCACTTTTCGGGGAAATGTGCGCGGAACCCCTATTTGTTTATTTTTCT
AAATACATTCAAATATGTATCCGCTCATGAGACAATAACCCTGATAAATGCTTCAATAATATTGAAAAAG
GAAGAGTATGAGTATTCAACATTTCCGTGTCGCCCTTATTCCCTTTTTTGCGGCATTTTGCCTTCCTGTT
TTTGCTCACCCAGAAACGCTGGTGAAAGTAAAAGATGCTGAAGATCAGTTGGGTGCACGAGTGGGTTACA
TCGAACTGGATCTCAACAGCGGTAAGATCCTTGAGAGTTTTCGCCCCGAAGAACGTTTTCCAATGATGAG
CACTTTTAAAGTTCTGCTATGTGGCGCGGTATTATCCCGTGTTGACGCCGGGCAAGAGCAACTCGGTCGC
CGCATACACTATTCTCAGAATGACTTGGTTGAGTACTCACCAGTCACAGAAAAGCATCTTACGGATGGCA
TGACAGTAAGAGAATTATGCAGTGCTGCCATAACCATGAGTGATAACACTGCGGCCAACTTACTTCTGAC
AACGATCGGAGGACCGAAGGAGCTAACCGCTTTTTTGCACAACATGGGGGATCATGTAACTCGCCTTGAT
CGTTGGGAACCGGAGCTGAATGAAGCCATACCAAACGACGAGCGTGACACCACGATGCCTGCAGCAATGG
CAACAACGTTGCGCAAACTATTAACTGGCGAACTACTTACTCTAGCTTCCCGGCAACAATTAATAGACTG
GATGGAGGCGGATAAAGTTGCAGGACCACTTCTGCGCTCGGCCCTTCCGGCTGGCTGGTTTATTGCTGAT
AAATCTGGAGCCGGTGAGCGTGGGTCTCGCGGTATCATTGCAGCACTGGGGCCAGATGGTAAGCCCTCCC
GTATCGTAGTTATCTACACGACGGGGAGTCAGGCAACTATGGATGAACGAAATAGACAGATCGCTGAGAT
AGGTGCCTCACTGATTAAGCATTGGTAACTGTCAGACCAAGTTTACTCATATATACTTTAGATTGATTTA
AAACTTCATTTTTAATTTAAAAGGATCTAGGTGAAGATCCTTTTTGATAATCTCATGACCAAAATCCCTT
AACGTGAGTTTTCGTTCCACTGAGCGTCAGACCCCGTAGAAAAGATCAAAGGATCTTCTTGAGATCCTTT
TTTTCTGCGCGTAATCTGCTGCTTGCAAACAAAAAAACCACCGCTACCAGCGGTGGTTTGTTTGCCGGAT
CAAGAGCTACCAACTCTTTTTCCGAAGGTAACTGGCTTCAGCAGAGCGCAGATACCAAATACTGTCCTTC
TAGTGTAGCCGTAGTTAGGCCACCACTTCAAGAACTCTGTAGCACCGCCTACATACCTCGCTCTGCTAAT
CCTGTTACCAGTGGCTGCTGCCAGTGGCGATAAGTCGTGTCTTACCGGGTTGGACTCAAGACGATAGTTA
CCGGATAAGGCGCAGCGGTCGGGCTGAACGGGGGGTTCGTGCACACAGCCCAGCTTGGAGCGAACGACCT
ACACCGAACTGAGATACCTACAGCGTGAGCTATGAGAAAGCGCCACGCTTCCCGAAGGGAGAAAGGCGGA
CAGGTATCCGGTAAGCGGCAGGGTCGGAACAGGAGAGCGCACGAGGGAGCTTCCAGGGGGAAACGCCTGG
TATCTTTATAGTCCTGTCGGGTTTCGCCACCTCTGACTTGAGCGTCGATTTTTGTGATGCTCGTCAGGGG
GGCGGAGCCTATGGAAAAACGCCAGCAACGCGGCCTTTTTACGGTTCCTGGCCTTTTGCTGGCCTTTTGC
TCACATGTTCTTTCCTGCGTTATCCCCTGATTCTGTGGATAACCGTATTACCGCCTTTGAGTGAGCTGAT
ACCGCTCGCCGCAGCCGAACGACCGAGCGCAGCGAGTCAGTGAGCGAGGAAGCGGAAGAGCGCCTGATGC
GGTATTTTCTCCTTACGCATCTGTGCGGTATTTCACACCGCATAAATTCCGACACCATCGAATGGCGCAA
AACCTTTCGCGGTATGGCATGATAGCGCCCGGAAGAGAGTCAATTCAGGGTGGTGAATGTGAAACCAGTA
ACGTTATACGATGTCGCAGAGTATGCCGGTGTCTCTTATCAGACCGTTTCCCGCGTGGTGAACCAGGCCA
GCCACGTTTCTGCGAAAACGCGGGAAAAAGTGGAAGCGGCGATGGCGGAGCTGAATTACATTCCCAACCG
CGTGGCACAACAACTGGCGGGCAAACAGTCGTTGCTGATTGGCGTTGCCACCTCCAGTCTGGCCCTGCAC
GCGCCGTCGCAAATTGTCGCGGCGATTAAATCTCGCGCCGATCAACTGGGTGCCAGCGTGGTGGTGTCGA
TGGTAGAACGAAGCGGCGTCGAAGCCTGTAAAGCGGCGGTGCACAATCTTCTCGCGCAACGCGTCAGTGG
GCTGATCATTAACTATCCGCTGGATGACCAGGATGCCATTGCTGTGGAAGCTGCCTGCACTAATGTTCCG
GCGTTATTTCTTGATGTCTCTGACCAGACACCCATCAACAGTATTATTTTCTCCCATGAAGACGGTACGC
GACTGGGCGTGGAGCATCTGGTCGCATTGGGTCACCAGCAAATCGCGCTGTTAGCGGGCCCATTAAGTTC
TGTCTCGGCGCGTCTGCGTCTGGCTGGCTGGCATAAATATCTCACTCGCAATCAAATTCAGCCGATAGCG
GAACGGGAAGGCGACTGGAGTGCCATGTCCGGTTTTCAACAAACCATGCAAATGCTGAATGAGGGCATCG
TTCCCACTGCGATGCTGGTTGCCAACGATCAGATGGCGCTGGGCGCAATGCGCGCCATTACCGAGTCCGG
GCTGCGCGTTGGTGCGGATATCTCGGTAGTGGGATACGACGATACCGAAGACAGCTCATGTTATATCCCG
CCGTTAACCACCATCAAACAGGATTTTCGCCTGCTGGGGCAAACCAGCGTGGACCGCTTGCTGCAACTCT
CTCAGGGCCAGGCGGTGAAGGGCAATCAGCTGTTGCCCGTCTCACTGGTGAAAAGAAAAACCACGCTAGC
GCCCAATACGCAAACCGCCTCTCCCCGCGCGTTGGCCGATTCATTAATGCAGCTGGCACGACAGGTTTCC
CGACTGGAAAGCGGGCAGTGAGCGCAACGCAATTAATGTAAGTTAGCTCACTCATTAGGCACCCCAGGCT
TTACACTTTATGCTTCCGGCTCGTATGTTGTGTGGAATTGTGAGCGGATAACAATTTCACACAGGAAACA
GCTATGACCATGATTACGGATTCACTGGCCGTCGTTTTACAACGTCGTGACTGGGAAAACCCTGGCGTTA
CCCAACTTAATCGCCTTGCAGCACATCCCCCTTTCGCCAGCTGGCGTAATAGCGAAGAGGCCCGCACCGA
TCGCCCTTCCCAACAGTTGCGCAGCCTGAATGGCGAATGGCGCTTTGCCTGGTTTCCGGCACCAGAAGCG
GTGCCGGAAAGCTGGCTGGAGTGCGATCTTCCTGAGGCCGATACTGTCGTCGTCCCCTCAAACTGGCAGA
TGCACGGTTACGATGCGCCCATCTACACCAACGTGACCTATCCCATTACGGTCAATCCGCCGTTTGTTCC
CACGGAGAATCCGACGGGTTGTTACTCGCTCACATTTAATGTTGATGAAAGCTGGCTACAGGAAGGCCAG
ACGCGAATTATTTTTGATGGCGTTGGAATT
